>Addgene plasmid #218180 | apoBb.1-Dendra2 | addgene full sequence | sequence record 436965 | Addgene NGS Result
CGGTATTTTCTCCTTACGCATCTGTGCGGTATTTCACACCGCATATGGTGCACTCTCAGTACAATCTGCT
CTGATGCCGCATAGTTAAGCCAGCCCCGACACCCGCCAACACCCGCTGACGCGCCCTGACGGGCTTGTCT
GCTCCCGGCATCCGCTTACAGACAAGCTGTGACCGTCTCCGGGAGCTGCATGTGTCAGAGGTTTTCACCG
TCATCACCGAAACGCGCGAGACGAAAGGGCCTCGTGATACGCCTATTTTTATAGGTTAATGTCATGATAA
TAATGGTTTCTTAGACGTCAGGTGGCACTTTTCGGGGAAATGTGCGCGGAACCCCTATTTGTTTATTTTT
CTAAATACATTCAAATATGTATCCGCTCATGAGACAATAACCCTGATAAATGCTTCAATAATATTGAAAA
AGGAAGAGTATGAGCCATATTCAACGGGAAACGTCTTGCTCTAGGCCGCGATTAAATTCCAACATGGATG
CTGATTTATATGGGTATAAATGGGCTCGCGATAATGTCGGGCAATCAGGTGCGACAATCTATCGATTGTA
TGGGAAGCCCGATGCGCCAGAGTTGTTTCTGAAACATGGCAAAGGTAGCGTTGCCAATGATGTTACAGAT
GAGATGGTCAGACTAAACTGGCTGACGGAATTTATGCCTCTTCCGACCATCAAGCATTTTATCCGTACTC
CTGATGATGCATGGTTACTCACCACTGCGATCCCTGGGAAAACAGCATTCCAGGTATTAGAAGAATATCC
TGATTCAGGTGAAAATATTGTTGATGCGCTGGCAGTGTTCCTGCGCCGGTTGCATTCGATTCCTGTTTGT
AATTGTCCTTTTAACAGCGATCGCGTATTTCGTCTCGCTCAGGCGCAATCACGAATGAATAACGGTTTGG
TTGATGCGAGTGATTTTGATGACGAGCGTAATGGCTGGCCTGTTGAACAAGTCTGGAAAGAAATGCATAA
ACTTTTGCCATTCTCACCGGATTCAGTCGTCACTCATGGTGATTTCTCACTTGATAACCTTATTTTTGAC
GAGGGGAAATTAATAGGTTGTATTGATGTTGGACGAGTCGGAATCGCAGACCGATACCAGGATCTTGCCA
TCCTATGGAACTGCCTCGGTGAGTTTTCTCCTTCATTACAGAAACGGCTTTTTCAAAAATATGGTATTGA
TAATCCTGATATGAATAAATTGCAGTTTCATTTGATGCTCGATGAGTTTTTCTAACTGTCAGACCAAGTT
TACTCATATATACTTTAGATTGATTTAAAACTTCATTTTTAATTTAAAAGGATCTAGGTGAAGATCCTTT
TTGATAATCTCATGACCAAAATCCCTTAACGTGAGTTTTCGTTCCACTGAGCGTCAGACCCCGTAGAAAA
GATCAAAGGATCTTCTTGAGATCCTTTTTTTCTGCGCGTAATCTGCTGCTTGCAAACAAAAAAACCACCG
CTACCAGCGGTGGTTTGTTTGCCGGATCAAGAGCTACCAACTCTTTTTCCGAAGGTAACTGGCTTCAGCA
GAGCGCAGATACCAAATACTGTTCTTCTAGTGTAGCCGTAGTTAGGCCACCACTTCAAGAACTCTGTAGC
ACCGCCTACATACCTCGCTCTGCTAATCCTGTTACCAGTGGCTGCTGCCAGTGGCGATAAGTCGTGTCTT
ACCGGGTTGGACTCAAGACGATAGTTACCGGATAAGGCGCAGCGGTCGGGCTGAACGGGGGGTTCGTGCA
CACAGCCCAGCTTGGAGCGAACGACCTACACCGAACTGAGATACCTACAGCGTGAGCTATGAGAAAGCGC
CACGCTTCCCGAAGGGAGAAAGGCGGACAGGTATCCGGTAAGCGGCAGGGTCGGAACAGGAGAGCGCACG
AGGGAGCTTCCAGGGGGAAACGCCTGGTATCTTTATAGTCCTGTCGGGTTTCGCCACCTCTGACTTGAGC
GTCGATTTTTGTGATGCTCGTCAGGGGGGCGGAGCCTATGGAAAAACGCCAGCAACGCGGCCTTTTTACG
GTTCCTGGCCTTTTGCTGGCCTTTTGCTCACATGTTCTTTCCTGCGTTATCCCCTGATTCTGTGGATAAC
CGTATTACCGCCTTTGAGTGAGCTGATACCGCTCGCCGCAGCCGAACGACCGAGCGCAGCGAGTCAGTGA
GCGAGGAAGCGGAAGAGCGCCCAATACGCAAACCGCCTCTCCCCGCGCGTTGGCCGATTCATTAATGCAG
CTGGCACGACAGGTTTCCCGACTGGAAAGCGGGCAGTGAGCGCAACGCAATTAATGTGAGTTAGCTCACT
CATTAGGCACCCCAGGCTTTACACTTTATGCTTCCGGCTCGTATGTTGTGTGGAATTGTGAGCGGATAAC
AATTTCACACAGGAAACAGCTATGACCATGCTCGAGCCAAGCTCGGCGCGCCATTGGGATGGTAAGGCAG
ACATCAGTTTGTAAGCAAATCCAAAATATTTTTAATGAAGATTAAATGATTTTCAGTTTATATGTCAAAA
AGGAGTAGTTAACATGTGTTAACCTGAAGCTGGTTAAAATAAGGTTCAATAACCACTAATCAAAGCAATT
GATTTACTAGATTTTTCAGGTATGGGATTGAGTAAAATGTTAGTAGTTTTTTTTACCTCTACAAAAGTTC
TGATAAACTTTTTTCTTCCTAATGAAAAAAATAGAATAAAATATTTTATTTGTAATTTTTTTTAAGTCAC
CAGTAGTTTGCATAAAAAACTAAAATGTACCCATGTACCACTGCTTATTTTTCATTTTGTTGCATGTTAT
TACACCTGTATATTCAATTATATTATATTATTGAATGGTCCAAACTAGTTTAAAACACTTCTAGAATATA
GAAATGACAAGATTGGGTCGTGTTGCATAATAAAAGTTCTTTATTGATCCCCATCCATCATGCCATTAAT
GTTGGATACAGAACAAGGATGACAATAGGTTGCAGTTGACATTTTTGATAACTAGCTTAGTATTTCAATC
CTCATTTATACAAATAGAATAATAGAGCAGCATAACAATGAGACATGTTTTGAGTCAGTAATTGCTTTAT
ATACATGTTTGTACTATACTTCAGTGAAGTGTCCATTGGCTTCGATGTCCAAGAATGTTCATTTCAAAAG
ATGGTAGTGTTTACTTAATTTACTTTCTGTTCAGAATGACCATATTTTACCACACCTGGCTGGGCAGGGG
GCTGTAGCGGGCCACGGCGTGCTCGTACAGCTTCACCTTGTTGTAGTCGCTGTCGTTGCCCAGGATCTCG
ATGCGGTGGTCCACGAAGTGGGCGTCGGGCAGCTGCACCACCTTCTTGGCCTTGTAGGTGGTCTTGAAGT
CGCACAGGTAGTGGCCGCCGCCCTCCAGCAGCAGGGCCATGTTGATGTTGCCCACCAGCAGGCCGTCGCG
CACGTGCAGCTTCTCGGTGCTGGGCTCCCACTTCAGGGTCTTCTTCTGCATCACGGGGCCGTTGGGGGGG
AAGTTGGTGCCCTTGAAGCGCACGTTCTGGAAGAAGCAGTCGCCCTCCAGGCTGATGTCGCTGCGGATGG
TGCAGATGCCCTTGTCCTCGAAGGTCATGGTGCGCTCCCAGCTGTAGCCCTCGGGGAAGCTCTGCTTGAA
GTAGTCGGGGATGTCCTCGGGGTACTTGGTGAACACCCGGTTGCCGTAGTGCACGGCGGTGGTCAGGATG
TCGTAGCTGAAGGGCAGGGGGGCGCCCTCCTTCACGGTCAGGTTGGCGGTCTGGGTGCCCTCGTAGGGCT
TGCCCTTGCCCTCGCCCTCGATCACGAAGGCGTGGCCGTTCACGTTGCCCTCCATGTGCACCTTCACGCG
CATGTCCTCCTTGATCAGGTTAATTCCCGGGGTGTTCATTCCACCGCCACCAGCGTAATCTGGAACATCG
TATGGGTACTGGAAAAATGGGAGAGGAAGCTCAAATTGATGTATTCCATTATTTGCATTCAACACTTTCC
CTATGTTTTGAGAAATTTCATATATTTTAATTGCAGGGATTGAAAAACCAAAGATGACTGCCTCACTAAT
GTCTTCTATGATCTTCATCAGCTCCTGGTAGAACGTGTTAATGGCCGCGGCAATATCTTCTAATAAACTT
AAATTCATTTTGTCCACAAATTCTTGTCCTTTTTCAACAACCTCTTGTAAAGTTTGTCCAAGTTTCTTAA
GAACTACATCAGGACTTTCGATTTGCTTCATTGCATCTGCTATCATAACTAGGTTGCTTCTCAGGATACT
TTGCACATTTTGTTGGAACTCAGCTACTGTCATGACCTTTCCATTGGGAAATGTCAATTGAATTGTATTA
AAGTTATCCATGATGGGAGAGAAGTATACCTCTAAGTTGTTACCAAAATTCCTCAGCATTTCTACAACAA
CTAATTGGATTTTCTTGCAAATTTCAGCCAGTGTAGCTTCATTCATTCCAGGCAGATCCCAATACGCGTC
AATTCACTGGCCGTCGTTTTACAACGTCGTGACTGGGAAAACCCTGGCGTTACCCAACTTAATCGCCTTG
CAGCACATCCCCCTTTCGCCAGCTGGCGTAATAGCGAAGAGGCCCGCACCGATCGCCCTTCCCAACAGTT
GCGCAGCCTGAATGGCGAATGGCGCCTGATG
Features (pLannotate 1.2.2; 12 found; start..end, strand, type, name):
    195..230     -  CDS            rop (fragment): Rop protein, which maintains plasmids at low copy number; rop
    325..429     +  promoter       AmpR promoter: bla
    430..1245    +  CDS            KanR: aminoglycoside phosphotransferase; aph(3')-Ia; confers resistance to kanamycin in bacteria or G418 (Geneticin®) in eukaryotes
   1416..2004    +  rep_origin     ori: high-copy-number ColE1/pMB1/pBR322/pUC origin of replication
   2187..2279    +  CDS            lacI (fragment): lac repressor; lacI; The lac repressor binds to the lac operator to inhibit transcription in E. coli. This inhibition can be relieved by adding lactose or isopropyl-β-D-thiogalactopyranoside (IPTG).
   2292..2313    +  protein_bind   CAP binding site: CAP binding activates transcription in the presence of cAMP. E. coli catabolite activator protein
   2328..2358    +  promoter       lac promoter: promoter for the E. coli lac operon
   2366..2382    +  protein_bind   lac operator: The lac repressor binds to the lac operator to inhibit transcription in E. coli. This inhibition can be relieved by adding lactose or isopropyl-β-D-thiogalactopyranoside (IPTG). lac repressor encoded by lacI
   3197..3889    -  CDS            Dendra2: monomeric photoswitchable green-to-red fluorescent protein from Dendronephthya mammalian codon-optimized
   3902..3928    -  CDS            3xHA (fragment): three tandem HA epitope tags
   4482..4639    +  CDS            lacZα (fragment): LacZα fragment of β-galactosidase; lacZ fragment
   4645..93      -  misc_feature   bom (fragment) (across the origin): basis of mobility region from pBR322
