[The description below was written by a language model from this plasmid's Addgene catalogue record and pLannotate feature annotations shown in this document.]
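Description:
apoBb.1-Dendra2 is a homology-directed repair donor plasmid used alongside TALENs to knock an HA-Dendra2 tag into the endogenous zebrafish apoBb.1 locus, the ortholog of human APOB. Although catalogued under the TALEN vector type, it does not encode a nuclease. It supplies only the repair template, a roughly 2 kb gene-synthesized insert carried in the pUC57-Kan cloning backbone, for a total size of about 4.65 kb. The plasmid is propagated in E. coli through a high-copy ColE1/pUC-type origin and selected with kanamycin through an aminoglycoside phosphotransferase gene driven by the AmpR (bla) promoter. The remaining annotated backbone elements (lac promoter and operator, CAP binding site, and fragments of lacZα, lacI, rop and bom) are pUC-family remnants flanking the cloning site and play no role in the editing application.

According to the depositor, the insert begins with the C-terminal coding sequence of apoBb.1, which serves as one homology arm. This is followed in frame by an HA epitope tag, a four-glycine linker, and the Dendra2 coding sequence ending in a stop codon. The apoBb.1 UTR then follows as the second homology arm. The feature table detects Dendra2 and a single-HA-sized fragment on the minus strand, consistent with this layout, but the zebrafish homology arms themselves are not annotated. No eukaryotic promoter is present, because expression is meant to come from the native locus after integration. Dendra2 is a monomeric fluorescent protein that photoconverts from green to red, so the resulting ApoB fusion allows a labelled pool of lipoproteins to be marked and followed over time. The associated work used this to measure atherogenic lipoprotein kinetics in live zebrafish.
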