Addgene plasmid #218180: apoBb.1-Dendra2
Purpose: used for TALEN HDR to generate endogenous fusion of HA-Dendra2 to apoBb.1 in zebrafish
Depositing lab: Steven Farber. Depositing organization: Johns Hopkins University and School of Medicine. Publication: Directly Measuring Atherogenic Lipoprotein Kinetics in Zebrafish With the Photoconvertible LipoTimer Reporter. Moll TOC, Kiefer JG, Klemek ML, Wilson MH, Farber SA. Arterioscler Thromb Vasc Biol. 2025 Aug 21. doi: 10.1161/ATVBAHA.125.322969. PubMed 40836916.
Backbone
  Vector backbone: pUC57-Kan
  Backbone manufacturer: Genewiz
  Backbone size w/o insert (bp): 2626
  Total vector size (bp): 4651
  Vector type: TALEN
Growth in bacteria
  Bacterial resistance: Kanamycin, 50 μg/mL
  Growth temperature: 37°C
  Growth strain: NEB Stable
  Copy number: Unknown
Gene/Insert
  Gene/Insert name: apoBb.1-Dendra2 (alt name: ApoB-Dendra2)
  Species: D. rerio (zebrafish)
  Insert size (bp): 2025
  Mutation: inserts HA-Dendra2 sequence at C-terminus of apoBb.1
  GenBank ID: NM_001030062
  Tag / fusion protein: fuses HA-Dendra2 to apoBb.1 (C terminal on insert)
  Cloning method: Gene Synthesis
  Sequencing primers: 5′ CTGCCTGGAATGAATGAAGC; 3′ CTTACAAACTGATGTCTGCCTTACC
Resource information
  A portion of this plasmid was derived from a plasmid made by: ordered from Genewiz as GeneSynthesis product as PriorityGENE type
Terms and licenses: Academic/Nonprofit Terms; Industry Terms: Not Available to Industry
Depositor comments: On this plasmid encoded is the C-terminal sequence of apoBb.1 (zebrafish ortholog of APOB) spanning the region of the TALEN homology region. followed by an HA-tag, then by a 4-Gly linker, and then the Dendra2 sequence with a STOP at the end, followed by the UTR of apoBb1 which servers as TALEN homology region.
How to cite: apoBb.1-Dendra2 was a gift from Steven Farber (Addgene plasmid # 218180 ; http://n2t.net/addgene:218180 ; RRID:Addgene_218180)
