>Addgene plasmid #218180 | apoBb.1-Dendra2 | depositor partial sequence | sequence record 425105 | sequence of pUC57-Kan vector that codes for homology arms of apoBb.1 for TALEN HDR and insertion of HA-Dendra2 sequence
CTGCCTGGAATGAATGAAGCTACACTGGCTGAAATTTGCAAGAAAATCCAATTAGTTGTTGTAGAAATGC
TGAGGAATTTTGGTAACAACTTAGAGGTATACTTCTCTCCCATCATGGATAACTTTAATACAATTCAATT
GACATTTCCCAATGGAAAGGTCATGACAGTAGCTGAGTTCCAACAAAATGTGCAAAGTATCCTGAGAAGC
AACCTAGTTATGATAGCAGATGCAATGAAGCAAATCGAAAGTCCTGATGTAGTTCTTAAGAAACTTGGAC
AAACTTTACAAGAGGTTGTTGAAAAAGGACAAGAATTTGTGGACAAAATGAATTTAAGTTTATTAGAAGA
TATTGCCGCGGCCATTAACACGTTCTACCAGGAGCTGATGAAGATCATAGAAGACATTAGTGAGGCAGTC
ATCTTTGGTTTTTCAATCCCTGCAATTAAAATATATGAAATTTCTCAAAACATAGGGAAAGTGTTGAATG
CAAATAATGGAATACATCAATTTGAGCTTCCTCTCCCATTTTTCCAGTACCCATACGATGTTCCAGATTA
CGCTGGTGGCGGTGGAATGAACACCCCGGGAATTAACCTGATCAAGGAGGACATGCGCGTGAAGGTGCAC
ATGGAGGGCAACGTGAACGGCCACGCCTTCGTGATCGAGGGCGAGGGCAAGGGCAAGCCCTACGAGGGCA
CCCAGACCGCCAACCTGACCGTGAAGGAGGGCGCCCCCCTGCCCTTCAGCTACGACATCCTGACCACCGC
CGTGCACTACGGCAACCGGGTGTTCACCAAGTACCCCGAGGACATCCCCGACTACTTCAAGCAGAGCTTC
CCCGAGGGCTACAGCTGGGAGCGCACCATGACCTTCGAGGACAAGGGCATCTGCACCATCCGCAGCGACA
TCAGCCTGGAGGGCGACTGCTTCTTCCAGAACGTGCGCTTCAAGGGCACCAACTTCCCCCCCAACGGCCC
CGTGATGCAGAAGAAGACCCTGAAGTGGGAGCCCAGCACCGAGAAGCTGCACGTGCGCGACGGCCTGCTG
GTGGGCAACATCAACATGGCCCTGCTGCTGGAGGGCGGCGGCCACTACCTGTGCGACTTCAAGACCACCT
ACAAGGCCAAGAAGGTGGTGCAGCTGCCCGACGCCCACTTCGTGGACCACCGCATCGAGATCCTGGGCAA
CGACAGCGACTACAACAAGGTGAAGCTGTACGAGCACGCCGTGGCCCGCTACAGCCCCCTGCCCAGCCAG
GTGTGGTAAAATATGGTCATTCTGAACAGAAAGTAAATTAAGTAAACACTACCATCTTTTGAAATGAACA
TTCTTGGACATCGAAGCCAATGGACACTTCACTGAAGTATAGTACAAACATGTATATAAAGCAATTACTG
ACTCAAAACATGTCTCATTGTTATGCTGCTCTATTATTCTATTTGTATAAATGAGGATTGAAATACTAAG
CTAGTTATCAAAAATGTCAACTGCAACCTATTGTCATCCTTGTTCTGTATCCAACATTAATGGCATGATG
GATGGGGATCAATAAAGAACTTTTATTATGCAACACGACCCAATCTTGTCATTTCTATATTCTAGAAGTG
TTTTAAACTAGTTTGGACCATTCAATAATATAATATAATTGAATATACAGGTGTAATAACATGCAACAAA
ATGAAAAATAAGCAGTGGTACATGGGTACATTTTAGTTTTTTATGCAAACTACTGGTGACTTAAAAAAAA
TTACAAATAAAATATTTTATTCTATTTTTTTCATTAGGAAGAAAAAAGTTTATCAGAACTTTTGTAGAGG
TAAAAAAAACTACTAACATTTTACTCAATCCCATACCTGAAAAATCTAGTAAATCAATTGCTTTGATTAG
TGGTTATTGAACCTTATTTTAACCAGCTTCAGGTTAACACATGTTAACTACTCCTTTTTGACATATAAAC
TGAAAATCATTTAATCTTCATTAAAAATATTTTGGATTTGCTTACAAACTGATGTCTGCCTTACC
